LOCUS       Exported 6706 bp ds-DNA circular SYN 12-MAY-2021
DEFINITION  synthetic circular DNA
ACCESSION   .
VERSION     .
KEYWORDS    CaYin1
SOURCE      synthetic DNA construct
  ORGANISM  synthetic DNA construct
REFERENCE   1 (bases 1 to 6706)
  AUTHORS   Ding Y, Ai HW, Hoi H, Campbell RE
  TITLE     Forster resonance energy transfer-based biosensors for
            multiparameter ratiometric imaging of Ca2+ dynamics and caspase-3
            activity in single cells.
  JOURNAL   Anal Chem. 2011 Dec 15;83(24):9687-93. doi: 10.1021/ac202595g. Epub
            2011 Nov 28.
  PUBMED    22080726
REFERENCE   2 (bases 1 to 6706)
  AUTHORS   .
  TITLE     Direct Submission
  JOURNAL   Exported May 12, 2021 from SnapGene Server 1.1.58
            http://www.snapgene.com
FEATURES             Location/Qualifiers
     source          1..6706
                     /organism="synthetic DNA construct"
                     /mol_type="other DNA"
     promoter        1..284
                     /gene="araBAD"
                     /label=araBAD promoter
                     /note="promoter of the L-arabinose operon of E. coli; the
                     araC regulatory gene is transcribed in the opposite
                     direction (Guzman et al., 1995)"
     primer_bind     208..227
                     /label=pBAD Forward
                     /note="For vectors with E. coli araBAD promoter, forward
                     primer"
     RBS             311..333
                     /note="efficient ribosome binding site from bacteriophage
                     T7 gene 10 (Olins and Rangwala, 1989)"
     CDS             353..370
                     /codon_start=1
                     /product="6xHis affinity tag"
                     /label=6xHis
                     /translation="HHHHHH"
     CDS             374..406
                     /codon_start=1
                     /product="leader peptide from bacteriophage T7 gene 10"
                     /label=T7 tag (gene 10 leader)
                     /note="promotes efficient translation in E. coli"
                     /translation="MASMTGGQQMG"
     CDS             419..439
                     /codon_start=1
                     /product="tobacco etch virus (TEV) protease recognition and
                     cleavage site"
                     /label=TEV site
                     /translation="ENLYFQG"
     primer_bind     complement(2387..2408)
                     /label=EGFP-N
                     /note="EGFP, reverse primer"
     primer_bind     complement(3107..3124)
                     /label=pBAD Reverse
                     /note="For vectors with E. coli araBAD promoter, reverse
                     primer"
     terminator      3277..3363
                     /gene="Escherichia coli rrnB"
                     /label=rrnB T1 terminator
                     /note="transcription terminator T1 from the E. coli rrnB
                     gene"
     terminator      3455..3482
                     /label=rrnB T2 terminator
                     /note="transcription terminator T2 from the E. coli rrnB
                     gene"
     promoter        3501..3592
                     /gene="bla"
                     /label=AmpR promoter
     CDS             3593..4453
                     /codon_start=1
                     /gene="bla"
                     /product="beta-lactamase"
                     /label=AmpR
                     /note="confers resistance to ampicillin, carbenicillin, and
                     related antibiotics"
                     /translation="MSIQHFRVALIPFFAAFCLPVFAHPETLVKVKDAEDQLGARVGYI
                     ELDLNSGKILESFRPEERFPMMSTFKVLLCGAVLSRVDAGQEQLGRRIHYSQNDLVEYS
                     PVTEKHLTDGMTVRELCSAAITMSDNTAANLLLTTIGGPKELTAFLHNMGDHVTRLDRW
                     EPELNEAIPNDERDTTMPVAMATTLRKLLTGELLTLASRQQLIDWMEADKVAGPLLRSA
                     LPAGWFIADKSGAGERGSRGIIAALGPDGKPSRIVVIYTTGSQATMDERNRQIAEIGAS
                     LIKHW"
     primer_bind     complement(3811..3830)
                     /label=Amp-R
                     /note="Ampicillin resistance gene, reverse primer"
     rep_origin      4624..5212
                     /direction=RIGHT
                     /label=ori
                     /note="high-copy-number ColE1/pMB1/pBR322/pUC origin of
                     replication"
     primer_bind     5113..5132
                     /label=pBR322ori-F
                     /note="pBR322 origin, forward primer"
     primer_bind     5366..5383
                     /label=L4440
                     /note="L4440 vector, forward primer"
     misc_feature    5398..5538
                     /label=bom
                     /note="basis of mobility region from pBR322"
     primer_bind     complement(5464..5483)
                     /label=pRS-marker
                     /note="pRS vectors, use to sequence yeast selectable
                     marker"
     primer_bind     5624..5646
                     /label=pGEX 3'
                     /note="pGEX vectors, reverse primer"
     CDS             complement(5802..6680)
                     /codon_start=1
                     /gene="araC"
                     /product="L-arabinose regulatory protein"
                     /label=araC
                     /translation="MAEAQNDPLLPGYSFNAHLVAGLTPIEANGYLDFFIDRPLGMKGY
                     ILNLTIRGQGVVKNQGREFVCRPGDILLFPPGEIHHYGRHPEAREWYHQWVYFRPRAYW
                     HEWLNWPSIFANTGFFRPDEAHQPHFSDLFGQIINAGQGEGRYSELLAINLLEQLLLRR
                     MEAINESLHPPMDNRVREACQYISDHLADSNFDIASVAQHVCLSPSRLSHLFRQQLGIS
                     VLSWREDQRISQAKLLLSTTRMPIATVGRNVGFDDQLYFSRVFKKCTGASPSEFRAGCE
                     EKVNDVAVKLS"
ORIGIN
        1 aagaaaccaa ttgtccatat tgcatcagac attgccgtca ctgcgtcttt tactggctct
       61 tctcgctaac caaaccggta accccgctta ttaaaagcat tctgtaacaa agcgggacca
      121 aagccatgac aaaaacgcgt aacaaaagtg tctataatca cggcagaaaa gtccacattg
      181 attatttgca cggcgtcaca ctttgctatg ccatagcatt tttatccata agattagcgg
      241 atcctacctg acgcttttta tcgcactctc tactgtttct ccatacccgt ttttttgggc
      301 tagaaataat tttgtttaac tttaagaagg agatatacat atgcggggtt ctcatcatca
      361 tcatcatcat ggtatggcta gcatgactgg tggacagcaa atgggtcggg atctgtacga
      421 gaacctgtac ttccagggct cgagcatggt gagcaagggc gaggaggtca tcaaagagtt
      481 catgcgcttc aaggtgcgca tggagggctc catgaacggc cacgagttcg agatcgaggg
      541 cgagggcgag ggccgcccct acgagggcac ccagaccgcc aagctgaagg tgaccaaggg
      601 cggccccctg cccttcgcct gggacatcct gtccccccag ttcatgtacg gctccaaggc
      661 gtacgtgaag caccccgccg acatccccga ttacaagaag ctgtccttcc ccgagggctt
      721 caagtgggag cgcgtgatga acttcgagga cggcggtctg gtgaccgtga cccaggactc
      781 ctccctgcag gacggcacgc tgatctacaa ggtgaagatg cgcggcacca acttcccccc
      841 cgacggcccc gtaatgcaga agaagaccat gggctgggag gcctccaccg agcgcctgta
      901 cccccgcgac ggcgtgctga agggcgagat ccaccaggcc ctgaagctga aggacggcgg
      961 ccactacctg gtggagttca agaccatcta catggccaag aagcccgtgc aactgcccgg
     1021 ctactactac gtggacacca agctggacat cacctcccac aacgaggact acaccatcgt
     1081 ggaacagtac gagcgctccg agggccgcca ccacctgttc ctggggcatg gcaccggcag
     1141 caccggcagc ggcagctccg gcaccgcctc ctccgaggac aacaacatgg ccgtcatcaa
     1201 agagttcatg cgcttcaagg tgcgcatgga gggctccatg aacggccacg agttcgagat
     1261 cgagggcgag ggcgagggcc gcccctacga gggcacccag accgccaagc tgaaggtgac
     1321 caagggcggc cccctgccct tcgcctggga catcctgtcc ccccagttca tgtacggctc
     1381 caaggcgtac gtgaagcacc ccgccgacat ccccgattac aagaagctgt ccttccccga
     1441 gggcttcaag tgggagcgcg tgatgaactt cgaggacggc ggtctggtga ccgtgaccca
     1501 ggactcctcc ctgcaggacg gcacgctgat ctacaaggtg aagatgcgcg gcaccaactt
     1561 cccccccgac ggccccgtaa tgcagaagaa gaccatgggc tgggaggcct ccaccgagcg
     1621 cctgtacccc cgcgacggcg tgctgaaggg cgagatccac caggccctga agctgaagga
     1681 cggcggccac tacctggtgg agttcaagac catctacatg gccaagaagc ccgtgcaact
     1741 gcccggctac tactacgtgg acaccaagct ggacatcacc tcccacaacg aggactacac
     1801 catcgtggaa cagtacgagc gctccgaggg ccgccaccac ctgttcctgc gcatgcatct
     1861 gacagaagag cagattgcag agttcaaaga agccttctca ttattggaca aggatgggga
     1921 cggcaccatc accacaaagg aacttggcac cgctctgagg tcgcttggac aaaacccaac
     1981 ggaagcagaa ttgcaggata tgatcaatga agtcgatgct gatggcaatg gaacgattta
     2041 ctttcctgaa tttcttacta tgatggctag aaaaatgaag gacacagaca gcgaagagga
     2101 aatccgagaa gcattccgtg tttttgacaa ggatgggaac ggctacatca gcgctgctga
     2161 attacgtcac gtcatgacaa acctcgggga gaagttaaca gatgaagaag ttgatgaaat
     2221 gataagggaa gcagatatcg atggtgatgg ccaagtaaac tatgaagagt ttgtacaaat
     2281 gatgacagca aaggggggga agaggcgctg gcagaaaaca ggccatgctg tccgagcatt
     2341 cggaagactg aagaagatcg agctcttcac cggggtggtg cccatcctgg tcgagctgga
     2401 cggcgacgta aacggccaca ggttcagcgt gcgcggcgag ggcgagggcg atgccaccaa
     2461 cggcaagctg atcctgaagt tcatctgcac ctccggcgag ctgcccgtgc cctggcccac
     2521 cctcgtgacc accctgtctt acggcgtgca gtgcttcgcc cgctaccccg accacatgaa
     2581 gcagcacgac ttcttcaagt ccgccatgcc cgaaggctac gtccaggagc gcaccatctt
     2641 cttcaaggac gacggcagct acaggacccg cgccgaggtg aagttcgagg gcgacaccct
     2701 ggtgaaccgc atcgagctga agggcatcga cttcaaggag gacggcaaca tcctggggca
     2761 caagctggag tacaacatga acgcgtggga cgcgtatatc acggccgaca agcagaagaa
     2821 cggcatcaaa gcgaacttca agatcgagca caacgtcaag gacggcggcg tgcagctcgc
     2881 cgacgcgtac cagcagaaca cccccatcgg cggcggcccc gtgctgctgc ctgacaacca
     2941 ctacctgagc ttccagagca agctgttcaa agacccctac gagcagcgcg atcacatggt
     3001 cctgctggag ttcgttaccg ccgccgggat aactcccggc atggacgagc tgtacaagta
     3061 agaattcgaa gcttggctgt tttggcggat gagagaagat tttcagcctg atacagatta
     3121 aatcagaacg cagaagcggt ctgataaaac agaatttgcc tggcggcagt agcgcggtgg
     3181 tcccacctga ccccatgccg aactcagaag tgaaacgccg tagcgccgat ggtagtgtgg
     3241 ggtctcccca tgcgagagta gggaactgcc aggcatcaaa taaaacgaaa ggctcagtcg
     3301 aaagactggg cctttcgttt tatctgttgt ttgtcggtga acgctctcct gagtaggaca
     3361 aatccgccgg gagcggattt gaacgttgcg aagcaacggc ccggagggtg gcgggcagga
     3421 cgcccgccat aaactgccag gcatcaaatt aagcagaagg ccatcctgac ggatggcctt
     3481 tttgcgtttc tacaaactct tttgtttatt tttctaaata cattcaaata tgtatccgct
     3541 catgagacaa taaccctgat aaatgcttca ataatattga aaaaggaaga gtatgagtat
     3601 tcaacatttc cgtgtcgccc ttattccctt ttttgcggca ttttgccttc ctgtttttgc
     3661 tcacccagaa acgctggtga aagtaaaaga tgctgaagat cagttgggtg cacgagtggg
     3721 ttacatcgaa ctggatctca acagcggtaa gatccttgag agttttcgcc ccgaagaacg
     3781 ttttccaatg atgagcactt ttaaagttct gctatgtggc gcggtattat cccgtgttga
     3841 cgccgggcaa gagcaactcg gtcgccgcat acactattct cagaatgact tggttgagta
     3901 ctcaccagtc acagaaaagc atcttacgga tggcatgaca gtaagagaat tatgcagtgc
     3961 tgccataacc atgagtgata acactgcggc caacttactt ctgacaacga tcggaggacc
     4021 gaaggagcta accgcttttt tgcacaacat gggggatcat gtaactcgcc ttgatcgttg
     4081 ggaaccggag ctgaatgaag ccataccaaa cgacgagcgt gacaccacga tgcctgtagc
     4141 aatggcaaca acgttgcgca aactattaac tggcgaacta cttactctag cttcccggca
     4201 acaattaata gactggatgg aggcggataa agttgcagga ccacttctgc gctcggccct
     4261 tccggctggc tggtttattg ctgataaatc tggagccggt gagcgtgggt ctcgcggtat
     4321 cattgcagca ctggggccag atggtaagcc ctcccgtatc gtagttatct acacgacggg
     4381 gagtcaggca actatggatg aacgaaatag acagatcgct gagataggtg cctcactgat
     4441 taagcattgg taactgtcag accaagttta ctcatatata ctttagattg atttaaaact
     4501 tcatttttaa tttaaaagga tctaggtgaa gatccttttt gataatctca tgaccaaaat
     4561 cccttaacgt gagttttcgt tccactgagc gtcagacccc gtagaaaaga tcaaaggatc
     4621 ttcttgagat cctttttttc tgcgcgtaat ctgctgcttg caaacaaaaa aaccaccgct
     4681 accagcggtg gtttgtttgc cggatcaaga gctaccaact ctttttccga aggtaactgg
     4741 cttcagcaga gcgcagatac caaatactgt ccttctagtg tagccgtagt taggccacca
     4801 cttcaagaac tctgtagcac cgcctacata cctcgctctg ctaatcctgt taccagtggc
     4861 tgctgccagt ggcgataagt cgtgtcttac cgggttggac tcaagacgat agttaccgga
     4921 taaggcgcag cggtcgggct gaacgggggg ttcgtgcaca cagcccagct tggagcgaac
     4981 gacctacacc gaactgagat acctacagcg tgagctatga gaaagcgcca cgcttcccga
     5041 agggagaaag gcggacaggt atccggtaag cggcagggtc ggaacaggag agcgcacgag
     5101 ggagcttcca gggggaaacg cctggtatct ttatagtcct gtcgggtttc gccacctctg
     5161 acttgagcgt cgatttttgt gatgctcgtc aggggggcgg agcctatgga aaaacgccag
     5221 caacgcggcc tttttacggt tcctggcctt ttgctggcct tttgctcaca tgttctttcc
     5281 tgcgttatcc cctgattctg tggataaccg tattaccgcc tttgagtgag ctgataccgc
     5341 tcgccgcagc cgaacgaccg agcgcagcga gtcagtgagc gaggaagcgg aagagcgcct
     5401 gatgcggtat tttctcctta cgcatctgtg cggtatttca caccgcatat ggtgcactct
     5461 cagtacaatc tgctctgatg ccgcatagtt aagccagtat acactccgct atcgctacgt
     5521 gactgggtca tggctgcgcc ccgacacccg ccaacacccg ctgacgcgcc ctgacgggct
     5581 tgtctgctcc cggcatccgc ttacagacaa gctgtgaccg tctccgggag ctgcatgtgt
     5641 cagaggtttt caccgtcatc accgaaacgc gcgaggcagc agatcaattc gcgcgcgaag
     5701 gcgaagcggc atgcataatg tgcctgtcaa atggacgaag cagggattct gcaaacccta
     5761 tgctactccg tcaagccgtc aattgtctga ttcgttacca attatgacaa cttgacggct
     5821 acatcattca ctttttcttc acaaccggca cggaactcgc tcgggctggc cccggtgcat
     5881 tttttaaata cccgcgagaa atagagttga tcgtcaaaac caacattgcg accgacggtg
     5941 gcgataggca tccgggtggt gctcaaaagc agcttcgcct ggctgatacg ttggtcctcg
     6001 cgccagctta agacgctaat ccctaactgc tggcggaaaa gatgtgacag acgcgacggc
     6061 gacaagcaaa catgctgtgc gacgctggcg atatcaaaat tgctgtctgc caggtgatcg
     6121 ctgatgtact gacaagcctc gcgtacccga ttatccatcg gtggatggag cgactcgtta
     6181 atcgcttcca tgcgccgcag taacaattgc tcaagcagat ttatcgccag cagctccgaa
     6241 tagcgccctt ccccttgccc ggcgttaatg atttgcccaa acaggtcgct gaaatgcggc
     6301 tggtgcgctt catccgggcg aaagaacccc gtattggcaa atattgacgg ccagttaagc
     6361 cattcatgcc agtaggcgcg cggacgaaag taaacccact ggtgatacca ttcgcgagcc
     6421 tccggatgac gaccgtagtg atgaatctct cctggcggga acagcaaaat atcacccggt
     6481 cggcaaacaa attctcgtcc ctgatttttc accaccccct gaccgcgaat ggtgagattg
     6541 agaatataac ctttcattcc cagcggtcgg tcgataaaaa aatcgagata accgttggcc
     6601 tcaatcggcg ttaaacccgc caccagatgg gcattaaacg agtatcccgg cagcagggga
     6661 tcattttgcg cttcagccat acttttcata ctcccgccat tcagag
//
