[The description below was written by a language model from this plasmid's Addgene catalogue record and the feature table of its GenBank file.]
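Description:
CaYin1 is a bacterial expression plasmid built on the pBAD/His B backbone that encodes a genetically encoded FRET-based calcium indicator pairing the fluorescent proteins mAmetrine1.2 and tdTomato. The roughly 2.6 kb insert was cloned between XhoI and EcoRI sites, both of which were retained, giving a circular construct of about 6.7 kb. It is maintained in E. coli through a ColE1/pBR322-type origin with the adjacent bom (basis of mobility) region. The catalogue lists it as low copy, although the feature annotation uses a generic high-copy label for this origin family. Selection is by ampicillin, through the bla gene under its own promoter.

Expression is driven by the araBAD promoter. The divergently transcribed araC regulator is carried on the same plasmid, so transcription is held off until L-arabinose is added and can be tuned by inducer level. A bacteriophage T7 gene 10 ribosome binding site precedes an N-terminal leader supplied by the backbone, consisting of a 6xHis tag for metal-affinity purification, the T7 gene 10 leader peptide that aids translation, and an annotated TEV protease cleavage site for removing the tag. The rrnB T1 and T2 terminators follow the cloning region.

The feature table does not annotate the sensor coding region itself. The calcium-sensing domain and the order of the two fluorescent proteins are therefore not stated in the record. The associated work concerns ratiometric, multiparameter imaging of Ca2+ dynamics alongside caspase-3 activity in single cells. This bacterial version is suited to producing and purifying the sensor protein for in vitro characterisation, or to serve as a template for subcloning.
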