Addgene plasmid #33067: CaYin1
Depositing lab: Robert Campbell. Depositing organization: University of Alberta. Publication: Forster resonance energy transfer-based biosensors for multiparameter ratiometric imaging of Ca2+ dynamics and caspase-3 activity in single cells. Ding Y, Ai HW, Hoi H, Campbell RE. Anal Chem. 2011 Dec 15;83(24):9687-93. doi: 10.1021/ac202595g. Epub 2011 Nov 28. PubMed 22080726.
Backbone
  Vector backbone: pBAD hisB
  Backbone manufacturer: invitrogen
  Backbone size w/o insert (bp): 4100
  Vector type: Bacterial Expression
Growth in bacteria
  Bacterial resistance: Ampicillin, 100 μg/mL
  Growth temperature: 37°C
  Growth strain: DH10B
  Copy number: Low Copy
Gene/Insert
  Gene/Insert name: CaYin1 (alt name: tdtomato mAmetrine1.2 FRET calcium sensor)
  Insert size (bp): 2617
  Promoter: ARA promoter
  Tag / fusion protein: 6 His tag (N terminal on backbone)
  Cloning method: Restriction Enzyme; 5′ cloning site Xho1 (not destroyed); 3′ cloning site EcoR1 (not destroyed)
  Sequencing primers: 5′ pBAD_fwd_primer; 3′ pBAD_rev_primer
Terms and licenses: Academic/Nonprofit Terms; Industry Terms: Not Available to Industry
How to cite: CaYin1 was a gift from Robert Campbell (Addgene plasmid # 33067 ; http://n2t.net/addgene:33067 ; RRID:Addgene_33067)
