>Addgene plasmid #33067 | CaYin1 | addgene partial sequence | sequence record 41618 | pBAD-Fwd
CTGACGCTTTTTATCGCACTCTCTACTGTTTCTCCATACCCGTTTTTTTGGGCTAGAAATAATTTTGTTT
AACTTTAAGAAGGAGATATACATATGCGGGGTTCTCATCATCATCATCATCATGGTATGGCTAGCATGAC
TGGTGGACAGCAAATGGGTCGGGATCTGTACGAGAACCTGTACTTCCAGGGCTCGAGCATGGTGAGCAAG
GGCGAGGAGGTCATCAAAGAGTTCATGCGCTTCAAGGTGCGCATGGAGGGCTCCATGAACGGCCACGAGT
TCGAGATCGAGGGCGAGGGCGAGGGCCGCCCCTACGAGGGCACCCAGACCGCCAAGCTGAAGGTGACCAA
GGGCGGCCCCCTGCCCTTCGCCTGGGACATCCTGTCCCCCCAGTTCATGTACGGCTCCAAGGCGTACGTG
AAGCACCCCGCCGACATCCCCGATTACAAGAAGCTGTCCTTCCCCGAGGGCTTCAAGTGGGAGCGCGTGA
TGAACTTCGAGGACGGCGGTCTGGTGACCGTGACCCAGGACTCCTCCCTGCAGGACGGCACGCTGATCTA
CAAGGTGAAGATGCGCGGCACCAACTTCCCCCCCGACGGCCCCGTAATGCAGAAGAAGACCATGGGCTGG
GAGGCCTCCACCGAGCGCCTGTACCCCCGCGACGGCGTGCTGAA
