>Addgene plasmid #33067 | CaYin1 | addgene partial sequence | sequence record 42702 | EGFP-N 5'-CGTCGCCGTCCAGCTCGACCAG-3'
CTCGATCTTCTTCAGTCTTCCGAATGCTCGGACAGCATGGCCTGTTTTCTGCCAGCGCCTCTTCCCCCCC
TTTGCTGTCATCATTTGTACAAACTCTTCATAGTTTACTTGGCCATCACCATCGATATCTGCTTCCCTTA
TCATTTCATCAACTTCTTCATCTGTTAACTTCTCCCCGAGGTTTGTCATGACGTGACGTAATTCAGCAGC
GCTGATGTAGCCGTTCCCATCCTTGTCAAAAACACGGAATGCTTCTCGGATTTCCTCTTCGCTGTCTGTG
TCCTTCATTTTTCTAGCCATCATAGTAAGAAATTCAGGAAAGTAAATCGTTCCATTGCCATCAGCATCGA
CTTCATTGATCATATCCTGCAATTCTGCTTCCGTTGGGTTTTGTCCAAGCGACCTCAGAGCGGTGCCAAG
TTCCTTTGTGGTGATGGTGCCGTCCCCATCCTTGTCCAATAATGAGAAGGCTTCTTTGAACTCTGCAATC
TGCTCTTCTGTCAGATGCATGCGCAGGAACAGGTGGTGGCGGCCCTCGGAGCGCTCGTACTGTTCCACGA
TGGTGTAGTCCTCGTTGTGGGAGGTGATGTCCAGCTTGGTGTCCACGTAGTAGTAGCCGGGCAGTTGCAC
GGGCTTCTTGGCCATGTAGATGGTCTTGAACTCCACCAGGTAGTGGCCGCCGTCCTTCAGCTTCAGGGCC
TGGTGGATCTCGCCCTTCAGCACGCCGTCGCGGGG
